Addgene plasmid #121112: Fuw CBX8 R19A
Purpose: conditional expression
Depositing lab: Emily Dykhuizen. Depositing organization: Purdue University. Publication: Engagement of DNA and H3K27me3 by the CBX8 chromodomain drives chromatin association. Connelly KE, Weaver TM, Alpsoy A, Gu BX, Musselman CA, Dykhuizen EC. Nucleic Acids Res. 2018 Dec 29. pii: 5266947. doi: 10.1093/nar/gky1290. PubMed 30597065.
Backbone
  Vector backbone: Fuw
  Vector type: Lentiviral
  Selectable markers: Puromycin
Growth in bacteria
  Bacterial resistance: Ampicillin, 100 μg/mL
  Growth temperature: 37°C
  Growth strain: NEB Stable
  Copy number: High Copy
Gene/Insert
  Gene/Insert name: CBX8 (R19A)
  Species: H. sapiens (human)
  Mutation: R19A
  Entrez Gene: CBX8 (a.k.a. PC3, RC1)
  Tag / fusion protein: V5 (N terminal on insert)
  Cloning method: Restriction Enzyme; 5′ cloning site Unknown (unknown if destroyed); 3′ cloning site Unknown (unknown if destroyed)
Terms and licenses: Academic/Nonprofit Terms; Industry Terms: Not Available to Industry
How to cite: Fuw CBX8 R19A was a gift from Emily Dykhuizen (Addgene plasmid # 121112 ; http://n2t.net/addgene:121112 ; RRID:Addgene_121112)
