[The description below was written by a language model from this plasmid's Addgene catalogue record and pLannotate feature annotations shown in this document.]
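Description:
Fuw CBX8 R19A is a 10,770-nt HIV-1-based lentiviral transfer plasmid built on the Fuw backbone for tetracycline-regulated ("conditional") expression of a mutant human CBX8 in mammalian cells. It is maintained in E. coli through a high-copy ColE1/pUC-type origin and an ampicillin resistance gene. The backbone also carries an f1 origin and an SV40/EM7-driven bleomycin/Zeocin resistance cassette that lies outside the packaged viral region. Viral genomic RNA is transcribed from a CMV enhancer/promoter fused to a truncated 5' LTR, followed by the Ψ packaging signal with a gag fragment, the RRE for Rev-dependent nuclear export, and the cPPT/CTS. The downstream LTR is also annotated as truncated and is followed by a bGH polyadenylation signal.

Between the LTRs, a tetracycline response element with seven tetO copies is joined to a minimal CMV promoter and drives an N-terminally V5-tagged CBX8 open reading frame carrying the R19A substitution. Induction depends on a tetracycline-controlled transactivator, which is not among the annotated features and would therefore need to be supplied separately. Downstream, a mouse PGK promoter expresses puromycin N-acetyltransferase for selection of transduced cells, and a WPRE enhances transcript expression. CBX8 is a chromodomain-containing component of Polycomb PRC1-like complexes that maintain transcriptional repression. The associated publication concerns how DNA and H3K27me3 engagement by the CBX8 chromodomain drives chromatin association, so this point mutant was presumably made to probe that behaviour, with the V5 tag allowing detection. The record does not state the specific effect of R19A, and the cloning sites are unknown.
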