Features (pLannotate 1.2.2; 35 found; start..end, strand, type, name):
     13..283     +  protein_bind   tetracycline response element: contains seven copies of the tetracycline operator tetO tetracycline repressor TetR
    294..311     +  misc_feature   MCS (fragment): pUC18/19 multiple cloning site
    316..354     +  promoter       minimal CMV promoter: human cytomegalovirus (CMV) immediate early promoter
    481..522     +  CDS            V5 tag: epitope tag from simian virus 5
    529..1692    +  CDS            CBX8: CBX8_HUMAN - Also known as PC3, RC1. Experimental evidence at protein level: Swiss-Prot protein existence level 1. Component of a Polycomb group (PcG) multiprotein PRC1-like complex, a complex class required to maintain the transcriptionally repressive state of many genes, including Hox genes, throughout development. PcG PRC1 complex acts via chromatin remodeling and modification of histones; it mediates monoubiquitination of histone H2A 'Lys-119', rendering chromatin heritably changed in its expressibility. From Homo sapiens (Human).
   1718..2217    +  promoter       PGK promoter: mouse phosphoglycerate kinase 1 promoter
   2238..2837    +  CDS            PuroR: puromycin N-acetyltransferase; pac from Streptomyces alboniger; confers resistance to puromycin
   2838..2861    +  misc_feature   MCS (fragment): pBluescript multiple cloning site
   2861..3449    +  misc_feature   WPRE: woodchuck hepatitis virus posttranscriptional regulatory element
   3386..3967    +  CDS            nef (fragment): NEF_HV1H2 - Experimental evidence at protein level: Swiss-Prot protein existence level 1. Extracellular Nef protein targets CD4(+) T-lymphocytes for apoptosis by interacting with CXCR4 surface receptors. From Human immunodeficiency virus type 1 group M subtype B (isolate HXB2) (HIV-1).
   3974..4154    +  LTR            5' LTR (truncated): truncated 5' long terminal repeat (LTR) from HIV-1
   4186..4410    +  polyA_signal   bGH poly(A) signal: bovine growth hormone polyadenylation signal
   4414..4435    +  promoter       SV40 promoter (fragment): SV40 enhancer and early promoter
   4456..4884    +  rep_origin     f1 ori (sequence partly withheld): f1 bacteriophage origin of replication; arrow indicates direction of (+) strand synthesis
   4898..5227    +  promoter       SV40 promoter: SV40 enhancer and early promoter
   5275..5322    +  promoter       EM7 promoter: synthetic bacterial promoter&nbsp
   5341..5715    +  CDS            BleoR: antibiotic-binding protein; Sh ble from Streptoalloteichus hindustanus; confers resistance to bleomycin, phleomycin, and Zeocin™
   5725..5850    +  CDS            ble (fragment): BLE_KLEPN - Experimental evidence at protein level: Swiss-Prot protein existence level 1. Binding protein with a strong affinity to the bleomycin family of antibiotics. Binds to CL990; an antimitotic-antibiotic compound. From Klebsiella pneumoniae.
   5845..5966    +  polyA_signal   SV40 poly(A) signal: SV40 polyadenylation signal
   6037..6059    -  protein_bind   lac operator (fragment): The lac repressor binds to the lac operator to inhibit transcription in E. coli. This inhibition can be relieved by adding lactose or isopropyl-β-D-thiogalactopyranoside (IPTG). lac repressor encoded by lacI
   6063..6093    -  promoter       lac promoter: promoter for the E. coli lac operon
   6108..6129    -  protein_bind   CAP binding site: CAP binding activates transcription in the presence of cAMP. E. coli catabolite activator protein
   6142..6234    -  CDS            lacI (fragment): lac repressor; lacI; The lac repressor binds to the lac operator to inhibit transcription in E. coli. This inhibition can be relieved by adding lactose or isopropyl-β-D-thiogalactopyranoside (IPTG).
   6417..7005    -  rep_origin     ori: high-copy-number ColE1/pMB1/pBR322/pUC origin of replication
   7176..8036    -  CDS            AmpR: β-lactamase; bla; confers resistance to ampicillin, carbenicillin, and related antibiotics
   8037..8141    -  promoter       AmpR promoter: bla
   8200..8252    -  misc_feature   bom (fragment): basis of mobility region from pBR322
   8407..8786    +  enhancer       CMV enhancer: human cytomegalovirus immediate early enhancer
   8787..8986    +  promoter       CMV promoter: human cytomegalovirus (CMV) immediate early promoter
   9004..9184    +  LTR            5' LTR (truncated): truncated 5' long terminal repeat (LTR) from HIV-1
   9231..9356    +  misc_feature   HIV-1 Ψ: packaging signal of human immunodeficiency virus type 1
   9340..9703    +  CDS            HIV-1 gag (fragment): gag protein from human immunodeficiency virus 1; gag
   9849..10082   +  misc_feature   RRE: The Rev response element (RRE) of HIV-1 allows for Rev-dependent mRNA export from the nucleus to the cytoplasm.
  10459..10559   +  CDS            Rev (fragment): human immunodeficiency virus 1 (HIV-1) Rev protein; rev; enhances nuclear export of unspliced and incompletely spliced viral mRNAs
  10609..10726   +  misc_feature   cPPT/CTS: central polypurine tract and central termination sequence of HIV-1
>Addgene plasmid #121112 | Fuw CBX8 R19A | addgene full sequence | sequence record 233622 | Addgene NGS Result
CGAGTTTACCACTCCCTATCAGTGATAGAGAAAAGTGAAAGTCGAGTTTACCACTCCCTATCAGTGATAG
AGAAAAGTGAAAGTCGAGTTTACCACTCCCTATCAGTGATAGAGAAAAGTGAAAGTCGAGTTTACCACTC
CCTATCAGTGATAGAGAAAAGTGAAAGTCGAGTTTACCACTCCCTATCAGTGATAGAGAAAAGTGAAAGT
CGAGTTTACCACTCCCTATCAGTGATAGAGAAAAGTGAAAGTCGAGTTTACCACTCCCTATCAGTGATAG
AGAAAAGTGAAAGTCGAGCTCGGTACCCGGGTCGAGGTAGGCGTGTACGGTGGGAGGCCTATATAAGCAG
AGCTCGTTTAGTGAACCGTCAGATCGCCTGGAGACGCCATCCACGCTGTTTTGACCTCCATAGAAGACAC
CGGGACCGATCCAGCCTCCGCGGCCCCGAATTGCTAGCCGATGGATCCGTGGCCACCATGGGTAAGCCTA
TCCCTAACCCTCTCCTCGGTCTCGATTCTACGGGCGGAGAGCTTTCAGCGGTGGGGGAGCGGGTGTTCGC
GGCCGAAGCCCTCCTGAAGGCCCGCATACGGAAAGGACGCATGGAATACCTCGTGAAATGGAAGGGATGG
TCGCAGAAGTACAGCACATGGGAACCGGAGGAAAACATCCTGGATGCTCGCTTGCTCGCAGCCTTTGAGG
AAAGGGAAAGAGAGATGGAGCTCTATGGCCCCAAAAAGCGTGGACCCAAGCCCAAAACCTTCCTCCTCAA
AGCGCAGGCCAAGGCAAAGGCCAAAACTTACGAGTTTCGAAGTGACTCAGCCAGGGGCATCCGGATCCCC
TACCCTGGCCGCTCGCCCCAGGACCTGGCCTCCACTTCCCGGGCCCGGGAGGGCCTTCGAAACATGGGTT
TGTCCCCGCCAGCGAGCAGCACCAGCACCAGCAGCACCTGCCGCGCAGAGGCCCCTCGGGACCGGGACCG
AGACCGGGATAGGGACCGGGAGCGGGATCGAGAAAGGGAGAGGGAGCGAGAGAGGGAGCGGGAACGTGAG
AGGGAACGAGAGCGGGGTACCAGCAGAGTGGATGACAAGCCCAGCTCACCGGGGGACAGCTCGAAGAAGC
GAGGCCCCAAGCCCCGGAAGGAGCTCCCGGACCCCTCACAGAGGCCCTTAGGCGAACCCAGCGCCGGCCT
CGGAGAGTACCTCAAGGGCAGGAAGCTGGACGACACCCCTTCCGGGGCAGGAAAGTTTCCAGCCGGCCAC
AGTGTGATCCAGCTGGCCCGAAGACAGGACTCGGACCTGGTGCAGTGTGGTGTGACCAGCCCTAGCTCAG
CTGAGGCCACGGGCAAACTGGCTGTGGACACCTTCCCGGCCAGGGTGATAAAGCACAGGGCTGCCTTCCT
GGAGGCCAAAGGCCAGGGTGCCCTAGATCCCAATGGCACCCGGGTCCGACATGGCTCAGGCCCCCCCAGC
TCTGGGGGGGGCCTGTACCGGGACATGGGGGCCCAGGGGGGAAGGCCCTCCCTCATCGCCAGGATCCCTG
TGGCCAGAATCCTGGGGGACCCGGAGGAAGAGTCCTGGAGCCCCTCCCTGACTAACCTGGAGAAGGTGGT
GGTCACGGACGTGACCTCAAACTTTTTGACCGTCACCATTAAGGAAAGTAACACGGACCAAGGCTTTTTT
AAAGAGAAAAGATAATAAGAATTCCATACCGGTTACCGGGTAGGGGAGGCGCTTTTCCCAAGGCAGTCTG
GAGCATGCGCTTTAGCAGCCCCGCTGGGCACTTGGCGCTACACAAGTGGCCTCTGGCCTCGCACACATTC
CACATCCACCGGTAGGCGCCAACCGGCTCCGTTCTTTGGTGGCCCCTTCGCGCCACCTTCTACTCCTCCC
CTAGTCAGGAAGTTCCCCCCCGCCCCGCAGCTCGCGTCGTGCAGGACGTGACAAATGGAAGTAGCACGTC
TCACTAGTCTCGTGCAGATGGACAGCACCGCTGAGCAATGGAAGCGGGTAGGCCTTTGGGGCAGCGGCCA
ATAGCAGCTTTGCTCCTTCGCTTTCTGGGCTCAGAGGCTGGGAAGGGGTGGGTCCGGGGGCGGGCTCAGG
GGCGGGCTCAGGGGCGGGGCGGGCGCCCGAAGGTCCTCCGGAGGCCCGGCATTCTGCACGCTTCAAAAGC
GCACGTCTGCCGCGCTGTTCTCCTCTTCCTCATCTCCGGGCCTTTCGACCTGCAGCCCAAGCTTACCATG
ACCGAGTACAAGCCCACGGTGCGCCTCGCCACCCGCGACGACGTCCCCAGGGCCGTACGCACCCTCGCCG
CCGCGTTCGCCGACTACCCCGCCACGCGCCACACCGTCGATCCGGACCGCCACATCGAGCGGGTCACCGA
GCTGCAAGAACTCTTCCTCACGCGCGTCGGGCTCGACATCGGCAAGGTGTGGGTCGCGGACGACGGCGCC
GCGGTGGCGGTCTGGACCACGCCGGAGAGCGTCGAAGCGGGGGCGGTGTTCGCCGAGATCGGCCCGCGCA
TGGCCGAGTTGAGCGGTTCCCGGCTGGCCGCGCAGCAACAGATGGAAGGCCTCCTGGCGCCGCACCGGCC
CAAGGAGCCCGCGTGGTTCCTGGCCACCGTCGGCGTCTCGCCCGACCACCAGGGCAAGGGTCTGGGCAGC
GCCGTCGTGCTCCCCGGAGTGGAGGCGGCCGAGCGCGCCGGGGTGCCCGCCTTCCTGGAGACCTCCGCGC
CCCGCAACCTCCCCTTCTACGAGCGGCTCGGCTTCACCGTCACCGCCGACGTCGAGGTGCCCGAAGGACC
GCGCACCTGGTGCATGACCCGCAAGCCCGGTGCCTGAAATTCGATATCAAGCTTATCGATAATCAACCTC
TGGATTACAAAATTTGTGAAAGATTGACTGGTATTCTTAACTATGTTGCTCCTTTTACGCTATGTGGATA
CGCTGCTTTAATGCCTTTGTATCATGCTATTGCTTCCCGTATGGCTTTCATTTTCTCCTCCTTGTATAAA
TCCTGGTTGCTGTCTCTTTATGAGGAGTTGTGGCCCGTTGTCAGGCAACGTGGCGTGGTGTGCACTGTGT
TTGCTGACGCAACCCCCACTGGTTGGGGCATTGCCACCACCTGTCAGCTCCTTTCCGGGACTTTCGCTTT
CCCCCTCCCTATTGCCACGGCGGAACTCATCGCCGCCTGCCTTGCCCGCTGCTGGACAGGGGCTCGGCTG
TTGGGCACTGACAATTCCGTGGTGTTGTCGGGGAAATCATCGTCCTTTCCTTGGCTGCTCGCCTGTGTTG
CCACCTGGATTCTGCGCGGGACGTCCTTCTGCTACGTCCCTTCGGCCCTCAATCCAGCGGACCTTCCTTC
CCGCGGCCTGCTGCCGGCTCTGCGGCCTCTTCCGCGTCTTCGCCTTCGCCCTCAGACGAGTCGGATCTCC
CTTTGGGCCGCCTCCCCGCATCGATACCGTCGACCTCGAGACCTAGAAAAACATGGAGCAATCACAAGTA
GCAATACAGCAGCTACCAATGCTGATTGTGCCTGGCTAGAAGCACAAGAGGAGGAGGAGGTGGGTTTTCC
AGTCACACCTCAGGTACCTTTAAGACCAATGACTTACAAGGCAGCTGTAGATCTTAGCCACTTTTTAAAA
GAAAAGGGGGGACTGGAAGGGCTAATTCACTCCCAACGAAGACAAGATATCCTTGATCTGTGGATCTACC
ACACACAAGGCTACTTCCCTGATTGGCAGAACTACACACCAGGGCCAGGGATCAGATATCCACTGACCTT
TGGATGGTGCTACAAGCTAGTACCAGTTGAGCAAGAGAAGGTAGAAGAAGCCAATGAAGGAGAGAACACC
CGCTTGTTACACCCTGTGAGCCTGCATGGGATGGATGACCCGGAGAGAGAAGTATTAGAGTGGAGGTTTG
ACAGCCGCCTAGCATTTCATCACATGGCCCGAGAGCTGCATCCGGACTGTACTGGGTCTCTCTGGTTAGA
CCAGATCTGAGCCTGGGAGCTCTCTGGCTAACTAGGGAACCCACTGCTTAAGCCTCAATAAAGCTTGCCT
TGAGTGCTTCAAGTAGTGTGTGCCCGTCTGTTGTGTGACTCTGGTAACTAGAGATCCCTCAGACCCTTTT
AGTCAGTGTGGAAAATCTCTAGCAGGGCCCGTTTAAACCCGCTGATCAGCCTCGACTGTGCCTTCTAGTT
GCCAGCCATCTGTTGTTTGCCCCTCCCCCGTGCCTTCCTTGACCCTGGAAGGTGCCACTCCCACTGTCCT
TTCCTAATAAAATGAGGAAATTGCATCGCATTGTCTGAGTAGGTGTCATTCTATTCTGGGGGGTGGGGTG
GGGCAGGACAGCAAGGGGGAGGATTGGGAAGACAATAGCAGGCATGCTGGGGATGCGGTGGGCTCTATGG
CTTCTGAGGCGGAAAGAACCAGCTGGGGCTCTAGGGGGTATCCCC
[124 nt withheld, positions 4456-4579]
C
[91 nt withheld, positions 4581-4671]
A
[49 nt withheld, positions 4673-4721]
CCTTTGACGTTGGAGTCCACGTTCTTT
[37 nt withheld, positions 4749-4785]
ACCCTATCTCGGTCTATTCTTTTGATTTATAAGGGATTTTGCCGATTTCGGCCTATTGGTTAAAAAATGA
GCTGATTTAACAAAAATTTAACGCGAATTAATTCTGTGGAATGTGTGTCAGTTAGGGTGTGGAAAGTCCC
CAGGCTCCCCAGCAGGCAGAAGTATGCAAAGCATGCATCTCAATTAGTCAGCAACCAGGTGTGGAAAGTC
CCCAGGCTCCCCAGCAGGCAGAAGTATGCAAAGCATGCATCTCAATTAGTCAGCAACCATAGTCCCGCCC
CTAACTCCGCCCATCCCGCCCCTAACTCCGCCCAGTTCCGCCCATTCTCCGCCCCATGGCTGACTAATTT
TTTTTATTTATGCAGAGGCCGAGGCCGCCTCTGCCTCTGAGCTATTCCAGAAGTAGTGAGGAGGCTTTTT
TGGAGGCCTAGGCTTTTGCAAAAAGCTCCCGGGAGCTTGTATATCCATTTTCGGATCTGATCAGCACGTG
TTGACAATTAATCATCGGCATAGTATATCGGCATAGTATAATACGACAAGGTGAGGAACTAAACCATGGC
CAAGTTGACCAGTGCCGTTCCGGTGCTCACCGCGCGCGACGTCGCCGGAGCGGTCGAGTTCTGGACCGAC
CGGCTCGGGTTCTCCCGGGACTTCGTGGAGGACGACTTCGCCGGTGTGGTCCGGGACGACGTGACCCTGT
TCATCAGCGCGGTCCAGGACCAGGTGGTGCCGGACAACACCCTGGCCTGGGTGTGGGTGCGCGGCCTGGA
CGAGCTGTACGCCGAGTGGTCGGAGGTCGTGTCCACGAACTTCCGGGACGCCTCCGGGCCGGCCATGACC
GAGATCGGCGAGCAGCCGTGGGGGCGGGAGTTCGCCCTGCGCGACCCGGCCGGCAACTGCGTGCACTTCG
TGGCCGAGGAGCAGGACTGACACGTGCTACGAGATTTCGATTCCACCGCCGCCTTCTATGAAAGGTTGGG
CTTCGGAATCGTTTTCCGGGACGCCGGCTGGATGATCCTCCAGCGCGGGGATCTCATGCTGGAGTTCTTC
GCCCACCCCAACTTGTTTATTGCAGCTTATAATGGTTACAAATAAAGCAATAGCATCACAAATTTCACAA
ATAAAGCATTTTTTTCACTGCATTCTAGTTGTGGTTTGTCCAAACTCATCAATGTATCTTATCATGTCTG
TATACCGTCGACCTCTAGCTAGAGCTTGGCGTAATCATGGTCATAGCTGTTTCCTGTGTGAAATTGTTAT
CCGCTCACAATTCCACACAACATACGAGCCGGAAGCATAAAGTGTAAAGCCTGGGGTGCCTAATGAGTGA
GCTAACTCACATTAATTGCGTTGCGCTCACTGCCCGCTTTCCAGTCGGGAAACCTGTCGTGCCAGCTGCA
TTAATGAATCGGCCAACGCGCGGGGAGAGGCGGTTTGCGTATTGGGCGCTCTTCCGCTTCCTCGCTCACT
GACTCGCTGCGCTCGGTCGTTCGGCTGCGGCGAGCGGTATCAGCTCACTCAAAGGCGGTAATACGGTTAT
CCACAGAATCAGGGGATAACGCAGGAAAGAACATGTGAGCAAAAGGCCAGCAAAAGGCCAGGAACCGTAA
AAAGGCCGCGTTGCTGGCGTTTTTCCATAGGCTCCGCCCCCCTGACGAGCATCACAAAAATCGACGCTCA
AGTCAGAGGTGGCGAAACCCGACAGGACTATAAAGATACCAGGCGTTTCCCCCTGGAAGCTCCCTCGTGC
GCTCTCCTGTTCCGACCCTGCCGCTTACCGGATACCTGTCCGCCTTTCTCCCTTCGGGAAGCGTGGCGCT
TTCTCATAGCTCACGCTGTAGGTATCTCAGTTCGGTGTAGGTCGTTCGCTCCAAGCTGGGCTGTGTGCAC
GAACCCCCCGTTCAGCCCGACCGCTGCGCCTTATCCGGTAACTATCGTCTTGAGTCCAACCCGGTAAGAC
ACGACTTATCGCCACTGGCAGCAGCCACTGGTAACAGGATTAGCAGAGCGAGGTATGTAGGCGGTGCTAC
AGAGTTCTTGAAGTGGTGGCCTAACTACGGCTACACTAGAAGAACAGTATTTGGTATCTGCGCTCTGCTG
AAGCCAGTTACCTTCGGAAAAAGAGTTGGTAGCTCTTGATCCGGCAAACAAACCACCGCTGGTAGCGGTG
GTTTTTTTGTTTGCAAGCAGCAGATTACGCGCAGAAAAAAAGGATCTCAAGAAGATCCTTTGATCTTTTC
TACGGGGTCTGACGCTCAGTGGAACGAAAACTCACGTTAAGGGATTTTGGTCATGAGATTATCAAAAAGG
ATCTTCACCTAGATCCTTTTAAATTAAAAATGAAGTTTTAAATCAATCTAAAGTATATATGAGTAAACTT
GGTCTGACAGTTACCAATGCTTAATCAGTGAGGCACCTATCTCAGCGATCTGTCTATTTCGTTCATCCAT
AGTTGCCTGACTCCCCGTCGTGTAGATAACTACGATACGGGAGGGCTTACCATCTGGCCCCAGTGCTGCA
ATGATACCGCGAGACCCACGCTCACCGGCTCCAGATTTATCAGCAATAAACCAGCCAGCCGGAAGGGCCG
AGCGCAGAAGTGGTCCTGCAACTTTATCCGCCTCCATCCAGTCTATTAATTGTTGCCGGGAAGCTAGAGT
AAGTAGTTCGCCAGTTAATAGTTTGCGCAACGTTGTTGCCATTGCTACAGGCATCGTGGTGTCACGCTCG
TCGTTTGGTATGGCTTCATTCAGCTCCGGTTCCCAACGATCAAGGCGAGTTACATGATCCCCCATGTTGT
GCAAAAAAGCGGTTAGCTCCTTCGGTCCTCCGATCGTTGTCAGAAGTAAGTTGGCCGCAGTGTTATCACT
CATGGTTATGGCAGCACTGCATAATTCTCTTACTGTCATGCCATCCGTAAGATGCTTTTCTGTGACTGGT
GAGTACTCAACCAAGTCATTCTGAGAATAGTGTATGCGGCGACCGAGTTGCTCTTGCCCGGCGTCAATAC
GGGATAATACCGCGCCACATAGCAGAACTTTAAAAGTGCTCATCATTGGAAAACGTTCTTCGGGGCGAAA
ACTCTCAAGGATCTTACCGCTGTTGAGATCCAGTTCGATGTAACCCACTCGTGCACCCAACTGATCTTCA
GCATCTTTTACTTTCACCAGCGTTTCTGGGTGAGCAAAAACAGGAAGGCAAAATGCCGCAAAAAAGGGAA
TAAGGGCGACACGGAAATGTTGAATACTCATACTCTTCCTTTTTCAATATTATTGAAGCATTTATCAGGG
TTATTGTCTCATGAGCGGATACATATTTGAATGTATTTAGAAAAATAAACAAATAGGGGTTCCGCGCACA
TTTCCCCGAAAAGTGCCACCTGACGTCGACGGATCGGGAGATCTCCCGATCCCCTATGGTGCACTCTCAG
TACAATCTGCTCTGATGCCGCATAGTTAAGCCAGTATCTGCTCCCTGCTTGTGTGTTGGAGGTCGCTGAG
TAGTGCGCGAGCAAAATTTAAGCTACAACAAGGCAAGGCTTGACCGACAATTGCATGAAGAATCTGCTTA
GGGTTAGGCGTTTTGCGCTGCTTCGCGATGTACGGGCCAGATATACGCGTTGACATTGATTATTGACTAG
TTATTAATAGTAATCAATTACGGGGTCATTAGTTCATAGCCCATATATGGAGTTCCGCGTTACATAACTT
ACGGTAAATGGCCCGCCTGGCTGACCGCCCAACGACCCCCGCCCATTGACGTCAATAATGACGTATGTTC
CCATAGTAACGCCAATAGGGACTTTCCATTGACGTCAATGGGTGGAGTATTTACGGTAAACTGCCCACTT
GGCAGTACATCAAGTGTATCATATGCCAAGTACGCCCCCTATTGACGTCAATGACGGTAAATGGCCCGCC
TGGCATTATGCCCAGTACATGACCTTATGGGACTTTCCTACTTGGCAGTACATCTACGTATTAGTCATCG
CTATTACCATGGTGATGCGGTTTTGGCAGTACATCAATGGGCGTGGATAGCGGTTTGACTCACGGGGATT
TCCAAGTCTCCACCCCATTGACGTCAATGGGAGTTTGTTTTGGCACCAAAATCAACGGGACTTTCCAAAA
TGTCGTAACAACTCCGCCCCATTGACGCAAATGGGCGGTAGGCGTGTACGGTGGGAGGTCTATATAAGCA
GCGCGTTTTGCCTGTACTGGGTCTCTCTGGTTAGACCAGATCTGAGCCTGGGAGCTCTCTGGCTAACTAG
GGAACCCACTGCTTAAGCCTCAATAAAGCTTGCCTTGAGTGCTTCAAGTAGTGTGTGCCCGTCTGTTGTG
TGACTCTGGTAACTAGAGATCCCTCAGACCCTTTTAGTCAGTGTGGAAAATCTCTAGCAGTGGCGCCCGA
ACAGGGACTTGAAAGCGAAAGGGAAACCAGAGGAGCTCTCTCGACGCAGGACTCGGCTTGCTGAAGCGCG
CACGGCAAGAGGCGAGGGGCGGCGACTGGTGAGTACGCCAAAAATTTTGACTAGCGGAGGCTAGAAGGAG
AGAGATGGGTGCGAGAGCGTCAGTATTAAGCGGGGGAGAATTAGATCGCGATGGGAAAAAATTCGGTTAA
GGCCAGGGGGAAAGAAAAAATATAAATTAAAACATATAGTATGGGCAAGCAGGGAGCTAGAACGATTCGC
AGTTAATCCTGGCCTGTTAGAAACATCAGAAGGCTGTAGACAAATACTGGGACAGCTACAACCATCCCTT
CAGACAGGATCAGAAGAACTTAGATCATTATATAATACAGTAGCAACCCTCTATTGTGTGCATCAAAGGA
TAGAGATAAAAGACACCAAGGAAGCTTTAGACAAGATAGAGGAAGAGCAAAACAAAAGTAAGACCACCGC
ACAGCAAGCGGCCGCTGATCTTCAGACCTGGAGGAGGAGATATGAGGGACAATTGGAGAAGTGAATTATA
TAAATATAAAGTAGTAAAAATTGAACCATTAGGAGTAGCACCCACCAAGGCAAAGAGAAGAGTGGTGCAG
AGAGAAAAAAGAGCAGTGGGAATAGGAGCTTTGTTCCTTGGGTTCTTGGGAGCAGCAGGAAGCACTATGG
GCGCAGCGTCAATGACGCTGACGGTACAGGCCAGACAATTATTGTCTGGTATAGTGCAGCAGCAGAACAA
TTTGCTGAGGGCTATTGAGGCGCAACAGCATCTGTTGCAACTCACAGTCTGGGGCATCAAGCAGCTCCAG
GCAAGAATCCTGGCTGTGGAAAGATACCTAAAGGATCAACAGCTCCTGGGGATTTGGGGTTGCTCTGGAA
AACTCATTTGCACCACTGCTGTGCCTTGGAATGCTAGTTGGAGTAATAAATCTCTGGAACAGATTTGGAA
TCACACGACCTGGATGGAGTGGGACAGAGAAATTAACAATTACACAAGCTTAATACACTCCTTAATTGAA
GAATCGCAAAACCAGCAAGAAAAGAATGAACAAGAATTATTGGAATTAGATAAATGGGCAAGTTTGTGGA
ATTGGTTTAACATAACAAATTGGCTGTGGTATATAAAATTATTCATAATGATAGTAGGAGGCTTGGTAGG
TTTAAGAATAGTTTTTGCTGTACTTTCTATAGTGAATAGAGTTAGGCAGGGATATTCACCATTATCGTTT
CAGACCCACCTCCCAACCCCGAGGGGACCCGACAGGCCCGAAGGAATAGAAGAAGAAGGTGGAGAGAGAG
ACAGAGACAGATCCATTCGATTAGTGAACGGATCGGCACTGCGTGCGCCAATTCTGCAGACAAATGGCAG
TATTCATCCACAATTTTAAAAGAAAAGGGGGGATTGGGGGGTACAGTGCAGGGGAAAGAATAGTAGACAT
AATAGCAACAGACATACAAACTAAAGAATTACAAAAACAAATTACAAAAATTCAAAATTTTCGGGTTTAT
TACAGGGACAGCAGAGATCCAGTTTGGTTAGATCT
